>Addgene plasmid #170838 | Tbx21 gRNA#2 | addgene full sequence | sequence record 341125 | Addgene NGS Result
TTTGAATGTATTTAGAAAAATAAACAAATAGGGGTTCCGCGCACATTTCCCCGAAAAGTGCCACCTGACG
TGAGGGCCTATTTCCCATGATTCCTTCATATTTGCATATACGATACAAGGCTGTTAGAGAGATAATTAGA
ATTAATTTGACTGTAAACACAAAGATATTAGTACAAAATACGTGACGTAGAAAGTAATAATTTCTTGGGT
AGTTTGCAGTTTTAAAATTATGTTTTAAAATGGACTATCATATGCTTACCGTAACTTGAAAGTATTTCGA
TTTCTTGGCTTTATATATCTTGTGGAAAGGACGAAACACCGCGGTACCAGAGCGGCAAGTGTTTTAGAGC
TAGAAATAGCAAGTTAAAATAAGGCTAGTCCGTTATCAACTTGAAAAAGTGGCACCGAGTCGGTGCTTTT
TTTCTAGACCCAGCTTTCTTGTACAAAGTTGGCATTAGATCCGCTGCATTAATGAATCGGCCAACGCGCG
GGGAGAGGCGGTTTGCGTATTGGGCGCTCTTCCGCTTCCTCGCTCACTGACTCGCTGCGCTCGGTCGTTC
GGCTGCGGCGAGCGGTATCAGCTCACTCAAAGGCGGTAATACGGTTATCCACAGAATCAGGGGATAACGC
AGGAAAGAACATGTGAGCAAAAGGCCAGAATTCGAGCTCGGTACCCGGGGATCCTCTAGAGTCGACCTGC
AGGCATGCAAGCTTGGCGTAATCATGGTCATAGCTGTTTCCTGTGTGAAATTGTTATCCGCTCACAATTC
CACACAACATACGAGCCGGAAGCATAAAGTGTAAAGCCTGGGGTGCCTAATGAGTGAGCTAACTCACATT
AATTGCGTTGCGCTCACTGCCCGCTTTCCAGTCGGGAAACCTGTCGTGCCAGCTGCATTAATGAATCGGC
CAACGCGCGGGGAGAGGCGGTTTGCGTATTGGGCGCTCTTCCGCTTCCTCGCTCACTGACTCGCTGCGCT
CGGTCGTTCGGCTGCGGCGAGCGGTATCAGCTCACTCAAAGGCGGTAATACGGTTATCCACAGAATCAGG
GGATAACGCAGGAAAGAACATGTGAGCAAAAGGCCAGCAAAAGGCCAGGAACCGTAAAAAGGCCGCGTTG
CTGGCGTTTTTCCATAGGCTCCGCCCCCCTGACGAGCATCACAAAAATCGACGCTCAAGTCAGAGGTGGC
GAAACCCGACAGGACTATAAAGATACCAGGCGTTTCCCCCTGGAAGCTCCCTCGTGCGCTCTCCTGTTCC
GACCCTGCCGCTTACCGGATACCTGTCCGCCTTTCTCCCTTCGGGAAGCGTGGCGCTTTCTCATAGCTCA
CGCTGTAGGTATCTCAGTTCGGTGTAGGTCGTTCGCTCCAAGCTGGGCTGTGTGCACGAACCCCCCGTTC
AGCCCGACCGCTGCGCCTTATCCGGTAACTATCGTCTTGAGTCCAACCCGGTAAGACACGACTTATCGCC
ACTGGCAGCAGCCACTGGTAACAGGATTAGCAGAGCGAGGTATGTAGGCGGTGCTACAGAGTTCTTGAAG
TGGTGGCCTAACTACGGCTACACTAGAAGAACAGTATTTGGTATCTGCGCTCTGCTGAAGCCAGTTACCT
TCGGAAAAAGAGTTGGTAGCTCTTGATCCGGCAAACAAACCACCGCTGGTAGCGGTGGTTTTTTTGTTTG
CAAGCAGCAGATTACGCGCAGAAAAAAAGGATCTCAAGAAGATCCTTTGATCTTTTCTACGGGGTCTGAC
GCTCAGTGGAACGAAAACTCACGTTAAGGGATTTTGGTCATGAGATTATCAAAAAGGATCTTCACCTAGA
TCCTTTTAAATTAAAAATGAAGTTTTAAATCAATCTAAAGTATATATGAGTAAACTTGGTCTGACAGTTA
CCAATGCTTAATCAGTGAGGCACCTATCTCAGCGATCTGTCTATTTCGTTCATCCATAGTTGCCTGACTC
CCCGTCGTGTAGATAACTACGATACGGGAGGGCTTACCATCTGGCCCCAGTGCTGCAATGATACCGCGAG
ACCCACGCTCACCGGCTCCAGATTTATCAGCAATAAACCAGCCAGCCGGAAGGGCCGAGCGCAGAAGTGG
TCCTGCAACTTTATCCGCCTCCATCCAGTCTATTAATTGTTGCCGGGAAGCTAGAGTAAGTAGTTCGCCA
GTTAATAGTTTGCGCAACGTTGTTGCCATTGCTACAGGCATCGTGGTGTCACGCTCGTCGTTTGGTATGG
CTTCATTCAGCTCCGGTTCCCAACGATCAAGGCGAGTTACATGATCCCCCATGTTGTGCAAAAAAGCGGT
TAGCTCCTTCGGTCCTCCGATCGTTGTCAGAAGTAAGTTGGCCGCAGTGTTATCACTCATGGTTATGGCA
GCACTGCATAATTCTCTTACTGTCATGCCATCCGTAAGATGCTTTTCTGTGACTGGTGAGTACTCAACCA
AGTCATTCTGAGAATAGTGTATGCGGCGACCGAGTTGCTCTTGCCCGGCGTCAATACGGGATAATACCGC
GCCACATAGCAGAACTTTAAAAGTGCTCATCATTGGAAAACGTTCTTCGGGGCGAAAACTCTCAAGGATC
TTACCGCTGTTGAGATCCAGTTCGATGTAACCCACTCGTGCACCCAACTGATCTTCAGCATCTTTTACTT
TCACCAGCGTTTCTGGGTGAGCAAAAACAGGAAGGCAAAATGCCGCAAAAAAGGGAATAAGGGCGACACG
GAAATGTTGAATACTCATACTCTTCCTTTTTCAATATTATTGAAGCATTTATCAGGGTTATTGTCTCATG
AGCGGATACATA
Features (pLannotate 1.2.2; 13 found; start..end, strand, type, name):
     72..312     +  promoter       U6 promoter: RNA polymerase III promoter for human U6 snRNA
    341..416     +  misc_RNA       gRNA scaffold: guide RNA scaffold for the Streptococcus pyogenes CRISPR/Cas9 system
    428..449     -  protein_bind   attB2 (fragment): mutant version of attB; recombination site for the Gateway® BP reaction BP Clonase™
    463..517     -  CDS            lacI (fragment): lac repressor; lacI; The lac repressor binds to the lac operator to inhibit transcription in E. coli. This inhibition can be relieved by adding lactose or isopropyl-β-D-thiogalactopyranoside (IPTG).
    519..652     -  rep_origin     RSF ori (fragment): Plasmids containing the RSF 1030 origin of replication can be propagated in E. coli cells that contain additional plasmids with compatible origins.
    658..714     +  misc_feature   MCS: pUC18/19 multiple cloning site
    751..767     -  protein_bind   lac operator: The lac repressor binds to the lac operator to inhibit transcription in E. coli. This inhibition can be relieved by adding lactose or isopropyl-β-D-thiogalactopyranoside (IPTG). lac repressor encoded by lacI
    775..805     -  promoter       lac promoter: promoter for the E. coli lac operon
    820..841     -  protein_bind   CAP binding site: CAP binding activates transcription in the presence of cAMP. E. coli catabolite activator protein
    854..946     -  CDS            lacI (fragment): lac repressor; lacI; The lac repressor binds to the lac operator to inhibit transcription in E. coli. This inhibition can be relieved by adding lactose or isopropyl-β-D-thiogalactopyranoside (IPTG).
   1129..1717    -  rep_origin     ori: high-copy-number ColE1/pMB1/pBR322/pUC origin of replication
   1888..2748    -  CDS            AmpR: β-lactamase; bla; confers resistance to ampicillin, carbenicillin, and related antibiotics
   2749..41      -  promoter       AmpR promoter (across the origin): bla
