[The description below was written by a language model from this plasmid's Addgene catalogue record and pLannotate feature annotations shown in this document.]
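Description:
Tbx21 gRNA#2 is a small (about 2.8 kb) mammalian CRISPR guide-expression plasmid built on a vector the record calls simply "gRNA backbone". Its payload is a single guide RNA cassette: a human U6 RNA polymerase III promoter, followed by a short gap that accommodates the target-specific spacer directed against mouse Tbx21 (also known as T-bet), and then the Streptococcus pyogenes Cas9 gRNA scaffold. Transcription from U6 therefore yields a complete sgRNA that can direct SpCas9 to the Tbx21 locus. The plasmid carries no Cas9 coding sequence, no fluorescent reporter and no mammalian selection marker among its annotated features, so the nuclease has to be provided separately, for example from a co-delivered expression plasmid or a Cas9-expressing host. The "#2" in the name suggests it is one of several guides designed against the same gene.

In bacteria the plasmid is maintained by a ColE1/pUC-type origin and selected with ampicillin through the β-lactamase gene and its own promoter. The catalogue lists it as low copy, whereas the annotated origin is of the type usually described as high copy; the record does not resolve this. The remaining annotations are cloning-vector remnants rather than functional parts of the design: a pUC-type multiple cloning site with the lac promoter, lac operator and CAP binding site, an attB2 Gateway fragment just downstream of the scaffold, and short fragments matching lacI and the RSF origin. The stated purpose is Cas9-mediated knockout of Tbx21 in mammalian cells, and the associated publication concerns dendrite remodelling in mouse mitral cells.
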