Addgene plasmid #170838: Tbx21 gRNA#2
Purpose: Cas9-mediated knockout of Tbx21 in mammalian cells
Depositing lab: Takeshi Imai. Publication: BMPR-2 gates activity-dependent stabilization of primary dendrites during mitral cell remodeling. Aihara S, Fujimoto S, Sakaguchi R, Imai T. Cell Rep. 2021 Jun 22;35(12):109276. doi: 10.1016/j.celrep.2021.109276. PubMed 34161760.
Backbone
  Vector backbone: gRNA backbone
  Vector type: Mammalian Expression, CRISPR
Growth in bacteria
  Bacterial resistance: Ampicillin, 100 μg/mL
  Growth temperature: 37°C
  Growth strain: DH5alpha
  Copy number: Low Copy
Gene/Insert
  Gene/Insert name: Tbx21
  gRNA/shRNA sequence: GCGGTACCAGAGCGGCAAGTGGG
  Species: M. musculus (mouse)
  Entrez Gene: Tbx21 (a.k.a. TBT1, Tbet, Tblym)
Terms and licenses: Academic/Nonprofit Terms; Industry Terms: Not Available to Industry
How to cite: Tbx21 gRNA#2 was a gift from Takeshi Imai (Addgene plasmid # 170838 ; http://n2t.net/addgene:170838 ; RRID:Addgene_170838)
